>Addgene plasmid #131920 | pDONR221_SLC12A3 | addgene full sequence | sequence record 259333 | Addgene NGS Result
CTTTCCTGCGTTATCCCCTGATTCTGTGGATAACCGTATTACCGCCTTTGAGTGAGCTGATACCGCTCGC
CGCAGCCGAACGACCGAGCGCAGCGAGTCAGTGAGCGAGGAAGCGGAAGAGCGCCCAATACGCAAACCGC
CTCTCCCCGCGCGTTGGCCGATTCATTAATGCAGCTGGCACGACAGGTTTCCCGACTGGAAAGCGGGCAG
TGAGCGCAACGCAATTAATACGCGTACCGCTAGCCAGGAAGAGTTTGTAGAAACGCAAAAAGGCCATCCG
TCAGGATGGCCTTCTGCTTAGTTTGATGCCTGGCAGTTTATGGCGGGCGTCCTGCCCGCCACCCTCCGGG
CCGTTGCTTCACAACGTTCAAATCCGCTCCCGGCGGATTTGTCCTACTCAGGAGAGCGTTCACCGACAAA
CAACAGATAAAACGAAAGGCCCAGTCTTCCGACTGAGCCTTTCGTTTTATTTGATGCCTGGCAGTTCCCT
ACTCTCGCGTTAACGCTAGCATGGATGTTTTCCCAGTCACGACGTTGTAAAACGACGGCCAGTCTTAAGC
TCGGGCCCCAAATAATGATTTTATTTTGACTGATAGTGACCTGTTCGTTGCAACACATTGATGAGCAATG
CTTTTTTATAATGCCAACTTTGTACAAAAAAGCAGGCTCCACCATGGCAGAGCTGCCAACCACAGAGACC
CCTGGCGACGCCACACTGTGCTCTGGCCGGTTTACCATCAGCACACTGCTGAGCTCCGACGAGCCATCTC
CACCTGCAGCCTACGATTCTAGCCACCCTAGCCACCTGACCCACTCCTCTACATTCTGTATGAGAACCTT
TGGCTATAACACAATCGACGTGGTGCCAACCTACGAGCACTATGCCAATTCCACACAGCCAGGAGAGCCA
AGGAAGGTGAGACCCACCCTGGCCGATCTGCACTCTTTTCTGAAGCAGGAGGGCAGGCACCTGCACGCAC
TGGCCTTCGACTCTAGGCCTAGCCACGAGATGACAGATGGACTGGTGGAGGGAGAGGCAGGCACCAGCTC
CGAGAAGAACCCTGAGGAGCCAGTGCGGTTCGGCTGGGTGAAGGGCGTGATGATCAGATGCATGCTGAAT
ATCTGGGGCGTGATCCTGTACCTGAGGCTGCCATGGATCACCGCACAGGCAGGCATCGTGCTGACATGGA
TCATCATCCTGCTGTCCGTGACCGTGACATCTATCACCGGCCTGTCTATCAGCGCCATCAGCACAAACGG
CAAGGTGAAGTCCGGCGGCACCTACTTTCTGATCTCCCGCTCTCTGGGACCAGAGCTGGGAGGCTCCATC
GGCCTGATCTTCGCCTTTGCCAACGCAGTGGGAGTGGCAATGCACACCGTGGGATTCGCCGAGACAGTGA
GGGATCTGCTGCAGGAGTATGGCGCCCCCATCGTGGACCCTATCAATGATATCCGCATCATCGCCGTGGT
GTCTGTGACAGTGCTGCTGGCCATCAGCCTGGCCGGCATGGAGTGGGAGTCCAAGGCCCAGGTGCTGTTC
TTCCTGGTCATCATGGTGAGCTTCGCCAACTACCTGGTGGGCACCCTGATCCCACCCAGCGAGGACAAGG
CCTCCAAGGGCTTCTTTTCTTATAGGGCCGATATCTTTGTGCAGAATCTGGTGCCAGACTGGAGGGGACC
AGATGGCACATTCTTTGGCATGTTCAGCATCTTCTTTCCATCCGCCACCGGAATCCTGGCAGGAGCAAAC
ATCTCCGGCGACCTGAAGGATCCTGCCATCGCCATCCCAAAGGGCACACTGATGGCCATCTTTTGGACCA
CAATCTCTTACCTGGCCATCAGCGCCACCATCGGATCCTGCGTGGTGCGGGACGCAAGCGGCGTGCTGAA
TGATACTGTGACACCAGGATGGGGAGCATGCGAGGGACTGGCATGTAGCTACGGCTGGAACTTCACCGAG
TGCACACAGCAGCACTCCTGTCACTATGGCCTGATCAATTACTATCAGACCATGTCCATGGTGTCTGGAT
TCGCACCACTGATCACCGCAGGAATCTTTGGCGCCACACTGTCTAGCGCCCTGGCATGTCTGGTGAGCGC
CGCAAAGGTGTTTCAGTGCCTGTGCGAGGACCAGCTGTACCCTCTGATCGGCTTCTTTGGCAAGGGCTAT
GGCAAGAACAAGGAGCCAGTGCGGGGCTACCTGCTGGCCTATGCCATCGCCGTGGCCTTCATCATCATCG
CCGAGCTGAACACAATCGCCCCCATCATCTCCAATTTCTTTCTGTGCTCTTACGCCCTGATCAACTTCTC
TTGTTTTCACGCCTCTATCACCAATAGCCCAGGCTGGAGACCCAGCTTCCAGTACTATAATAAGTGGGCC
GCCCTGTTTGGCGCCATCATCTCCGTGGTCATCATGTTCCTGCTGACCTGGTGGGCCGCCCTGATCGCAA
TCGGAGTGGTGCTGTTTCTGCTGCTGTACGTGATCTATAAGAAGCCTGAGGTGAACTGGGGCTCCTCTGT
GCAGGCCGGCAGCTACAATCTGGCCCTGAGCTATTCCGTGGGCCTGAACGAGGTGGAGGACCACATCAAG
AATTACAGACCACAGTGCCTGGTGCTGACAGGACCTCCAAACTTCCGGCCCGCCCTGGTGGATTTCGTGG
GCACCTTTACAAGAAATCTGTCCCTGATGATCTGTGGCCACGTGCTGATCGGCCCCCACAAGCAGCGGAT
GCCTGAGCTGCAGCTGATCGCCAACGGCCACACCAAGTGGCTGAATAAGAGAAAGATCAAGGCCTTTTAT
AGCGACGTGATCGCCGAGGATCTGCGGAGAGGAGTGCAGATCCTGATGCAGGCAGCAGGACTGGGAAGGA
TGAAGCCCAACATCCTGGTGGTGGGCTTCAAGAAGAATTGGCAGTCCGCCCACCCTGCAACCGTGGAGGA
CTACATCGGCATCCTGCACGACGCCTTCGACTTCAACTATGGCGTGTGCGTGATGAGGATGCGCGAGGGC
CTGAACGTGTCTAAGATGATGCAGGCCCACATCAATCCCGTGTTCGACCCAGCCGAGGATGGCAAGGAGG
CAAGCGCCAGGGTGGACCCAAAGGCCCTGGTGAAGGAGGAGCAGGCCACCACAATCTTTCAGTCCGAGCA
GGGCAAGAAGACAATCGATATCTACTGGCTGTTCGACGATGGCGGCCTGACCCTGCTGATCCCTTATCTG
CTGGGCAGGAAGAGGCGCTGGAGCAAGTGCAAGATCCGCGTGTTTGTGGGCGGCCAGATCAACCGGATGG
ATCAGGAGAGAAAGGCCATCATCAGCCTGCTGTCCAAGTTCCGGCTGGGCTTTCACGAGGTGCACATCCT
GCCAGACATCAACCAGAATCCCAGGGCCGAGCACACCAAGCGGTTCGAGGATATGATCGCCCCTTTCAGG
CTGAACGACGGCTTTAAGGATGAGGCCACAGTGAATGAGATGCGGAGAGACTGTCCATGGAAGATCTCCG
ATGAGGAGATCACCAAGAACCGCGTGAAGTCTCTGAGGCAGGTGCGCCTGAATGAGATCGTGCTGGACTA
CTCTCGGGATGCCGCCCTGATCGTGATCACACTGCCTATCGGCAGAAAGGGCAAGTGCCCAAGCTCCCTG
TATATGGCCTGGCTGGAGACCCTGAGCCAGGACCTGAGGCCACCTGTGATCCTGATCAGAGGCAACCAGG
AGAATGTGCTGACCTTCTACTGTCAGGACCCAGCTTTCTTGTACAAAGTTGGCATTATAAGAAAGCATTG
CTTATCAATTTGTTGCAACGAACAGGTCACTATCAGTCAAAATAAAATCATTATTTGCCATCCAGCTGAT
ATCCCCTATAGTGAGTCGTATTACATGGTCATAGCTGTTTCCTGGCAGCTCTGGCCCGTGTCTCAAAATC
TCTGATGTTACATTGCACAAGATAAAAATATATCATCATGAACAATAAAACTGTCTGCTTACATAAACAG
TAATACAAGGGGTGTTATGAGCCATATTCAACGGGAAACGTCGAGGCCGCGATTAAATTCCAACATGGAT
GCTGATTTATATGGGTATAAATGGGCTCGCGATAATGTCGGGCAATCAGGTGCGACAATCTATCGCTTGT
ATGGGAAGCCCGATGCGCCAGAGTTGTTTCTGAAACATGGCAAAGGTAGCGTTGCCAATGATGTTACAGA
TGAGATGGTCAGACTAAACTGGCTGACGGAATTTATGCCTCTTCCGACCATCAAGCATTTTATCCGTACT
CCTGATGATGCATGGTTACTCACCACTGCGATCCCCGGAAAAACAGCATTCCAGGTATTAGAAGAATATC
CTGATTCAGGTGAAAATATTGTTGATGCGCTGGCAGTGTTCCTGCGCCGGTTGCATTCGATTCCTGTTTG
TAATTGTCCTTTTAACAGCGATCGCGTATTTCGTCTCGCTCAGGCGCAATCACGAATGAATAACGGTTTG
GTTGATGCGAGTGATTTTGATGACGAGCGTAATGGCTGGCCTGTTGAACAAGTCTGGAAAGAAATGCATA
AACTTTTGCCATTCTCACCGGATTCAGTCGTCACTCATGGTGATTTCTCACTTGATAACCTTATTTTTGA
CGAGGGGAAATTAATAGGTTGTATTGATGTTGGACGAGTCGGAATCGCAGACCGATACCAGGATCTTGCC
ATCCTATGGAACTGCCTCGGTGAGTTTTCTCCTTCATTACAGAAACGGCTTTTTCAAAAATATGGTATTG
ATAATCCTGATATGAATAAATTGCAGTTTCATTTGATGCTCGATGAGTTTTTCTAATCAGAATTGGTTAA
TTGGTTGTAACACTGGCAGAGCATTACGCTGACTTGACGGGACGGCGCAAGCTCATGACCAAAATCCCTT
AACGTGAGTTACGCGTCGTTCCACTGAGCGTCAGACCCCGTAGAAAAGATCAAAGGATCTTCTTGAGATC
CTTTTTTTCTGCGCGTAATCTGCTGCTTGCAAACAAAAAAACCACCGCTACCAGCGGTGGTTTGTTTGCC
GGATCAAGAGCTACCAACTCTTTTTCCGAAGGTAACTGGCTTCAGCAGAGCGCAGATACCAAATACTGTT
CTTCTAGTGTAGCCGTAGTTAGGCCACCACTTCAAGAACTCTGTAGCACCGCCTACATACCTCGCTCTGC
TAATCCTGTTACCAGTGGCTGCTGCCAGTGGCGATAAGTCGTGTCTTACCGGGTTGGACTCAAGACGATA
GTTACCGGATAAGGCGCAGCGGTCGGGCTGAACGGGGGGTTCGTGCACACAGCCCAGCTTGGAGCGAACG
ACCTACACCGAACTGAGATACCTACAGCGTGAGCTATGAGAAAGCGCCACGCTTCCCGAAGGGAGAAAGG
CGGACAGGTATCCGGTAAGCGGCAGGGTCGGAACAGGAGAGCGCACGAGGGAGCTTCCAGGGGGAAACGC
CTGGTATCTTTATAGTCCTGTCGGGTTTCGCCACCTCTGACTTGAGCGTCGATTTTTGTGATGCTCGTCA
GGGGGGCGGAGCCTATGGAAAAACGCCAGCAACGCGGCCTTTTTACGGTTCCTGGCCTTTTGCTGGCCTT
TTGCTCACATGTT
Features (pLannotate 1.2.2; 10 found; start..end, strand, type, name):
    121..213     +  CDS            lacI (fragment): lac repressor; lacI; The lac repressor binds to the lac operator to inhibit transcription in E. coli. This inhibition can be relieved by adding lactose or isopropyl-β-D-thiogalactopyranoside (IPTG).
    268..295     -  terminator     rrnB T2 terminator: transcription terminator T2 from the E. coli rrnB gene
    427..470     +  terminator     rrnB T1 terminator: Escherichia coli rrnB; transcription terminator T1 from the E. coli rrnB gene
    517..553     -  CDS            lacZα (fragment): LacZα fragment of β-galactosidase; lacZ fragment
    569..668     +  protein_bind   attL1: mutant version of attL; recombination site for the Gateway® LR reaction LR Clonase™
    674..3736    +  CDS            SLC12A3: S12A3_HUMAN - Also known as NCC, TSC. Experimental evidence at protein level: Swiss-Prot protein existence level 1. Electroneutral sodium and chloride ion cotransporter. In kidney distal convoluted tubules, key mediator of sodium and chloride reabsorption (PubMed:21613606, PubMed:22009145). Receptor for the proinflammatory cytokine IL18. Contributes to IL18-induced cytokine production, including IFNG, IL6, IL18 and CCL2. May act either independently of IL18R1, or in a complex with IL18R1 (By similarity). From Homo sapiens (Human).
   3738..3837    -  protein_bind   attL2: mutant version of attL; recombination site for the Gateway® LR reaction LR Clonase™
   3855..3873    -  promoter       T7 promoter: promoter for bacteriophage T7 RNA polymerase
   4007..4816    +  CDS            KanR: aminoglycoside phosphotransferase; aph(3')-Ia; confers resistance to kanamycin in bacteria or G418 (Geneticin®) in eukaryotes
   4963..5551    +  rep_origin     ori: high-copy-number ColE1/pMB1/pBR322/pUC origin of replication
