[The description below was written by a language model from this plasmid's Addgene catalogue record and pLannotate feature annotations shown in this document.]
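Description:
pDONR221_SLC12A3 is a Gateway entry clone built on the pDONR221 backbone, carrying a codon-optimized open reading frame for human SLC12A3 (also known as NCC, NCCT or TSC). This gene encodes the electroneutral sodium-chloride cotransporter, which mediates salt reabsorption in the kidney distal convoluted tubule. The full sequenced plasmid is about 5.6 kb. It is maintained in E. coli at high copy number through a ColE1/pUC-type origin of replication and is selected with kanamycin through an aminoglycoside phosphotransferase (KanR) gene.

The 3,063 bp SLC12A3 coding sequence sits between attL1 and attL2 recombination sites. These sites allow directional, in-frame transfer of the ORF into any attR-containing destination vector by an LR Clonase reaction. Upstream of attL1, rrnB T1 and T2 transcription terminators insulate the insert from read-through transcription in bacteria. Short lacI and lacZα fragments are annotated in the same region and are backbone remnants with no functional role. A T7 promoter lies just beyond attL2, pointing back toward the insert, and M13 forward and reverse priming sites are listed for sequencing.

Although the catalogue lists the vector type as mammalian expression, the feature table shows no eukaryotic promoter or polyadenylation signal. The plasmid therefore serves as a shuttle intermediate, and expression depends on the destination vector chosen. No epitope tags or reporters are annotated, and the record does not state whether the ORF ends in a stop codon. The construct belongs to a large consortium collection of solute carrier transporter clones intended for subcloning into custom expression vectors for transporter research and drug discovery.
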