Addgene plasmid #131920: pDONR221_SLC12A3
Purpose: Gateway entry clone with codon-optimized ORF sequence for subcloning into custom expression vectors
Depositing lab: RESOLUTE Consortium & Giulio Superti-Furga. Depositing organization: CeMM Research Center for Molecular Medicine. Publication: The RESOLUTE consortium: unlocking SLC transporters for drug discovery. Superti-Furga G, Lackner D, Wiedmer T, Ingles-Prieto A, Barbosa B, Girardi E, Goldmann U, Gurtl B, Klavins K, Klimek C, Lindinger S, Lineiro-Retes E, Muller AC, Onstein S, Redinger G, Reil D, Sedlyarov V, Wolf G, Crawford M, Everley R, ... Steppan CM. Nat Rev Drug Discov. 2020 Jul;19(7):429-430. doi: 10.1038/d41573-020-00056-6. PubMed 32265506.
Backbone
  Vector backbone: pDONR221
  Backbone manufacturer: Thermo Fisher Scientific
  Backbone size w/o insert (bp): 2550
  Vector type: Mammalian Expression
Growth in bacteria
  Bacterial resistance: Kanamycin, 50 μg/mL
  Growth temperature: 37°C
  Growth strain: Stbl3
  Copy number: High Copy
Gene/Insert
  Gene/Insert name: SLC12A3 (alt name: NCCT)
  Species: H. sapiens (human)
  Insert size (bp): 3063
  Entrez Gene: SLC12A3 (a.k.a. NCC, NCCT, TSC)
  Cloning method: Gateway Cloning
  Sequencing primers: 5′ M13-fwd; 3′ M13-rev
Terms and licenses: Academic/Nonprofit Terms; Industry Terms
Depositor comments: For more information on the full Resolute plasmid collection, please see www.addgene.org/depositor-collections/re-solute/. Please provide your feedback on this plasmid to the RESOLUTE consortium by filling out their RESOLUTE repository feedback form: https://forms.office.com/Pages/ResponsePage.aspx?id=0e05yklzmkS7rjFGQL4N7z4feCLQvEJAmVcOCM_u885UN1JJRko0Ukg4TVQwNTZLOUxPQVJWT1NHUCQlQCN0PWcu
How to cite: pDONR221_SLC12A3 was a gift from RESOLUTE Consortium & Giulio Superti-Furga (Addgene plasmid # 131920 ; http://n2t.net/addgene:131920 ; RRID:Addgene_131920)
