>Addgene plasmid #131920 | pDONR221_SLC12A3 | depositor partial sequence | sequence record 253240 | Codon-optimized ORF of SLC12A3
ATGGCAGAGCTGCCAACCACAGAGACCCCTGGCGACGCCACACTGTGCTCTGGCCGGTTTACCATCAGCA
CACTGCTGAGCTCCGACGAGCCATCTCCACCTGCAGCCTACGATTCTAGCCACCCTAGCCACCTGACCCA
CTCCTCTACATTCTGTATGAGAACCTTTGGCTATAACACAATCGACGTGGTGCCAACCTACGAGCACTAT
GCCAATTCCACACAGCCAGGAGAGCCAAGGAAGGTGAGACCCACCCTGGCCGATCTGCACTCTTTTCTGA
AGCAGGAGGGCAGGCACCTGCACGCACTGGCCTTCGACTCTAGGCCTAGCCACGAGATGACAGATGGACT
GGTGGAGGGAGAGGCAGGCACCAGCTCCGAGAAGAACCCTGAGGAGCCAGTGCGGTTCGGCTGGGTGAAG
GGCGTGATGATCAGATGCATGCTGAATATCTGGGGCGTGATCCTGTACCTGAGGCTGCCATGGATCACCG
CACAGGCAGGCATCGTGCTGACATGGATCATCATCCTGCTGTCCGTGACCGTGACATCTATCACCGGCCT
GTCTATCAGCGCCATCAGCACAAACGGCAAGGTGAAGTCCGGCGGCACCTACTTTCTGATCTCCCGCTCT
CTGGGACCAGAGCTGGGAGGCTCCATCGGCCTGATCTTCGCCTTTGCCAACGCAGTGGGAGTGGCAATGC
ACACCGTGGGATTCGCCGAGACAGTGAGGGATCTGCTGCAGGAGTATGGCGCCCCCATCGTGGACCCTAT
CAATGATATCCGCATCATCGCCGTGGTGTCTGTGACAGTGCTGCTGGCCATCAGCCTGGCCGGCATGGAG
TGGGAGTCCAAGGCCCAGGTGCTGTTCTTCCTGGTCATCATGGTGAGCTTCGCCAACTACCTGGTGGGCA
CCCTGATCCCACCCAGCGAGGACAAGGCCTCCAAGGGCTTCTTTTCTTATAGGGCCGATATCTTTGTGCA
GAATCTGGTGCCAGACTGGAGGGGACCAGATGGCACATTCTTTGGCATGTTCAGCATCTTCTTTCCATCC
GCCACCGGAATCCTGGCAGGAGCAAACATCTCCGGCGACCTGAAGGATCCTGCCATCGCCATCCCAAAGG
GCACACTGATGGCCATCTTTTGGACCACAATCTCTTACCTGGCCATCAGCGCCACCATCGGATCCTGCGT
GGTGCGGGACGCAAGCGGCGTGCTGAATGATACTGTGACACCAGGATGGGGAGCATGCGAGGGACTGGCA
TGTAGCTACGGCTGGAACTTCACCGAGTGCACACAGCAGCACTCCTGTCACTATGGCCTGATCAATTACT
ATCAGACCATGTCCATGGTGTCTGGATTCGCACCACTGATCACCGCAGGAATCTTTGGCGCCACACTGTC
TAGCGCCCTGGCATGTCTGGTGAGCGCCGCAAAGGTGTTTCAGTGCCTGTGCGAGGACCAGCTGTACCCT
CTGATCGGCTTCTTTGGCAAGGGCTATGGCAAGAACAAGGAGCCAGTGCGGGGCTACCTGCTGGCCTATG
CCATCGCCGTGGCCTTCATCATCATCGCCGAGCTGAACACAATCGCCCCCATCATCTCCAATTTCTTTCT
GTGCTCTTACGCCCTGATCAACTTCTCTTGTTTTCACGCCTCTATCACCAATAGCCCAGGCTGGAGACCC
AGCTTCCAGTACTATAATAAGTGGGCCGCCCTGTTTGGCGCCATCATCTCCGTGGTCATCATGTTCCTGC
TGACCTGGTGGGCCGCCCTGATCGCAATCGGAGTGGTGCTGTTTCTGCTGCTGTACGTGATCTATAAGAA
GCCTGAGGTGAACTGGGGCTCCTCTGTGCAGGCCGGCAGCTACAATCTGGCCCTGAGCTATTCCGTGGGC
CTGAACGAGGTGGAGGACCACATCAAGAATTACAGACCACAGTGCCTGGTGCTGACAGGACCTCCAAACT
TCCGGCCCGCCCTGGTGGATTTCGTGGGCACCTTTACAAGAAATCTGTCCCTGATGATCTGTGGCCACGT
GCTGATCGGCCCCCACAAGCAGCGGATGCCTGAGCTGCAGCTGATCGCCAACGGCCACACCAAGTGGCTG
AATAAGAGAAAGATCAAGGCCTTTTATAGCGACGTGATCGCCGAGGATCTGCGGAGAGGAGTGCAGATCC
TGATGCAGGCAGCAGGACTGGGAAGGATGAAGCCCAACATCCTGGTGGTGGGCTTCAAGAAGAATTGGCA
GTCCGCCCACCCTGCAACCGTGGAGGACTACATCGGCATCCTGCACGACGCCTTCGACTTCAACTATGGC
GTGTGCGTGATGAGGATGCGCGAGGGCCTGAACGTGTCTAAGATGATGCAGGCCCACATCAATCCCGTGT
TCGACCCAGCCGAGGATGGCAAGGAGGCAAGCGCCAGGGTGGACCCAAAGGCCCTGGTGAAGGAGGAGCA
GGCCACCACAATCTTTCAGTCCGAGCAGGGCAAGAAGACAATCGATATCTACTGGCTGTTCGACGATGGC
GGCCTGACCCTGCTGATCCCTTATCTGCTGGGCAGGAAGAGGCGCTGGAGCAAGTGCAAGATCCGCGTGT
TTGTGGGCGGCCAGATCAACCGGATGGATCAGGAGAGAAAGGCCATCATCAGCCTGCTGTCCAAGTTCCG
GCTGGGCTTTCACGAGGTGCACATCCTGCCAGACATCAACCAGAATCCCAGGGCCGAGCACACCAAGCGG
TTCGAGGATATGATCGCCCCTTTCAGGCTGAACGACGGCTTTAAGGATGAGGCCACAGTGAATGAGATGC
GGAGAGACTGTCCATGGAAGATCTCCGATGAGGAGATCACCAAGAACCGCGTGAAGTCTCTGAGGCAGGT
GCGCCTGAATGAGATCGTGCTGGACTACTCTCGGGATGCCGCCCTGATCGTGATCACACTGCCTATCGGC
AGAAAGGGCAAGTGCCCAAGCTCCCTGTATATGGCCTGGCTGGAGACCCTGAGCCAGGACCTGAGGCCAC
CTGTGATCCTGATCAGAGGCAACCAGGAGAATGTGCTGACCTTCTACTGTCAG
